>Addgene plasmid #60989 | pMTB-Multibow-mO | depositor full sequence | sequence record 98503 | Full Sequence
GGTTTATTGCTGATAAATCTGGAGCCGGTGAGCGTGGGTCTCGCGGTATCATTGCAGCACTGGGGCCAGA
TGGTAAGCCCTCCCGTATCGTAGTTATCTACACGACGGGGAGTCAGGCAACTATGGATGAACGAAATAGA
CAGATCGCTGAGATAGGTGCCTCACTGATTAAGCATTGGTAACTGTCAGACCAAGTTTACTCATATATAC
TTTAGATTGATTTAAAACTTCATTTTTAATTTAAAAGGATCTAGGTGAAGATCCTTTTTGATAATCTCAT
GACCAAAATCCCTTAACGTGAGTTTTCGTTCCACTGAGCGTCAGACCCCGTAGAAAAGATCAAAGGATCT
TCTTGAGATCCTTTTTTTCTGCGCGTAATCTGCTGCTTGCAAACAAAAAAACCACCGCTACCAGCGGTGG
TTTGTTTGCCGGATCAAGAGCTACCAACTCTTTTTCCGAAGGTAACTGGCTTCAGCAGAGCGCAGATACC
AAATACTGTCCTTCTAGTGTAGCCGTAGTTAGGCCACCACTTCAAGAACTCTGTAGCACCGCCTACATAC
CTCGCTCTGCTAATCCTGTTACCAGTGGCTGCTGCCAGTGGCGATAAGTCGTGTCTTACCGGGTTGGACT
CAAGACGATAGTTACCGGATAAGGCGCAGCGGTCGGGCTGAACGGGGGGTTCGTGCACACAGCCCAGCTT
GGAGCGAACGACCTACACCGAACTGAGATACCTACAGCGTGAGCTATGAGAAAGCGCCACGCTTCCCGAA
GGGAGAAAGGCGGACAGGTATCCGGTAAGCGGCAGGGTCGGAACAGGAGAGCGCACGAGGGAGCTTCCAG
GGGGAAACGCCTGGTATCTTTATAGTCCTGTCGGGTTTCGCCACCTCTGACTTGAGCGTCGATTTTTGTG
ATGCTCGTCAGGGGGGCGGAGCCTATGGAAAAACGCCAGCAACGCGGCCTTTTTACGGTTCCTGGCCTTT
TGCTGGCCTTTTGCTCACATGTTCTTTCCTGCGTTATCCCCTGATTCTGTGGATAACCGTATTACCGCCT
TTGAGTGAGCTGATACCGCTCGCCGCAGCCGAACGACCGAGCGCAGCGAGTCAGTGAGCGAGGAAGCGGA
AGAGCGCCCAATACGCAAACCGCCTCTCCCCGCGCGTTGGCCGATTCATTAATGCAGCTGGCACGACAGG
TTTCCCGACTGGAAAGCGGGCAGTGAGCGCAACGCAATTAATGTGAGTTAGCTCACTCATTAGGCACCCC
AGGCTTTACACTTTATGCTTCCGGCTCGTATGTTGTGTGGAATTGTGAGCGGATAACAATTTCACACAGG
AAACAGCTATGACCATGATTACGCCAAGCGCGCAATTAACCCTCACTAAAGGGAACAAAAGCTGGAGCTC
CACCGCGGTGGCGGCCTAGTGGATCTGCTGGGCTTGCTGAAGGTAGGGGGTCAAGAACCAGAGGTGTAAA
GTACTTGAGTAATTTTACTTGATTACTGTACTTAAGTATTATTTTTGGGGATTTTTACTTTACTTGAGTA
CAATTAAAAATCAATACTTTTACTTTTACTTAATTACATTTTTTTAGAAAAAAAAGTACTTTTTACTCCT
TACAATTTTATTTACAGTCAAAAAGTACTTATTTTTTGGAGATCACTTGGGCCCGGCTCGAGGGCCTAGT
CATTACCTATACTCAACGTTTACTCTGAGAAACTTCCATATTTTAGAGGTAAAATGCTCAGAATTGTAAA
AAGTCTTGTCAAAATACTTGGAATTTGCCAAAAACAAAATAAAAGTCACATCACCTCATTGTCCTTGGTA
TCAGCAAGCACTTTTAACACAATCAGCTGTTTTTGTTTATAACTCCCACTGAAGGCCATGTGCATTACTC
CCAAGTTACACAGTAAAAAGTCACATGTAGTTTATCATGATCACTGCTGCTCAAGCACAGCTTTATCTGT
TATTCAGTGTGGCAATATCTGAAATGTGTGCAAAATATTATTTATTGTAGCTGATCACCAACACTTTCAG
TGTTTTTTTTTTCTACTTTTAATGAGAATTATGTTCTTAGGATTTATCCTTATAAACCTCTTTAAAAAGA
AATGTTATGTCTGCATAGACACGACATGAAATTATGAACAGAAAATTTAACTATTTAAGATCAAGACTTG
ACATATAACATTTCTAATGAACATTAAACCTGAGGTAGGCCCACTTGCAAAAATGTAACTGCTATCACTC
ACTTTATACATCATTGTGTAACTTGTACACACAAAAATAGTGAAGCAATGTGGCATGGAATGCAGGTCCC
ATTCATTCAAAGTTATTAAAGCACTTTCTTAAAGTGCATTACTACTGAGCTAAGACCAGCTAGTTGCTCA
TACAACATACTACAAGTAGTGTCATCCTAATTTGGATAAAAAAAATGTCCATTTTATACATGGAAAAGTA
CTCATTAGATCCCCCATTGTTTGTATTACGGTATTTCGTGAACACAAGAGGTAAATGACCTACAGAGCTG
CTGTTGTGTTAGATTGAAAACACAACACAGGATCATGGAGGCATCCATCATTATGACGCATTCTGCCACT
TGTAACTCTGCACAGACTTTTTGAAAAGTTTAATTGAGTCTTGGCGTTGTCGCAGAAAAATACGAAAAAT
TCTGTGTTAAAATTTGCAAATAAAAATTCCAGTTTTATAGGAAATCGCCATGGCCTTGTTCTTTAACCAG
TTAAGCTTCCCCTTCTTTCACTCTCAAGTTGCAAGAAGCAAGTGTAGCAATGTGCACGCGACAGCCGGGT
GTGTGACGCTGGACCAATCAGAGCACAGAGCTCCGAAAGTTTACCTTTTATGGCTAGAGCCGGGTATGTG
CCGTCATATAAAAGAGCGCGCCCAGCTTTTCAGCCTCACTTTGAGCTCCTCCACACGCAGCTAGTGCGGA
ATATCATCTGCTTGTAACCCATTCTCTTAAGTCGACAACCCCCCAAACCCAAGGTGAGTTGGTTTTACAG
TTTTTAAGCGTTTAATTATAGTTTCTATCTATTAATGTTAAGTAAAATGTGTAAATGGATAAATATGATT
TGATGAAGTCTTTAGACAGTTCATAACGGTCTCTTTGTAGTTATCTACTAGGTTTGATTTATAAGTGGTG
GTTCTTTTGATAATCTATGTTACATTTAATAAATATTGGCTGTATCTTAACTTTTTTGTAGCGTTAGTGG
ATGTGGCAGGTGAGAATGTCGGTAATTTAACGTGACCAGTCGTAGGCACGACATTGAACATTGAATAGGC
CGGTGTGAAATGGGTGTTAAGTCTTAATATAAAGTTGTGTTCTGGCTAATCTCTCTTTAACAGCCATAAA
TGTGATTTTTAACTACAGTTTTGAGGGTGCTGGTGAGCATGTTGCACACTTGATGGATAGCCGGCATGGG
AAGTTCTTTGTGCAGGCAGTGCTGCAGCAGGGTGTGACCTACTTTAGCTAGCCGGCTAACCAGCTCTCAT
CTGATGTAACGTAAACCCCATCAATCTAACATCGGCTCATTCGTGCTTTATAAGATCGAAGATCTTGTTA
TTAGTAACGGGTATTGGCATTTAGTTTTAACTTGGTTAATTTTCTTTTTGTTATGTGTTCTATTTAAATG
TAGCCTGCAGCCCCCTCTGTCTTTAATGAAGCTGAAGATTAACGTTAACGTTAGTGAAGTGTTGTATCCG
CTATGAAAGATTTGAATTTTAGAGGTGTGGTCCACTTTAATAACGGCTGCGGAGTTCTCTGGCTGCACTT
CAGCCGCTGTGACTGTCGAAGCAGAGCCCATCAGTTTTTCAGGATCTCGGTGATTTTTGAGGCTAGACTA
TGAACTGAACCGACTGAGAGTGACCGTCCAGAAATGCTTTAGTGTGAAGTCTCCGCTCACGAGGAGTCCG
TGGACTGACTGCAGATCTGTGACGCAGTAACACCCGGCGGCAGACACCCGTTGAAATGCGGTTGTGTAAT
TGATCGCAGGCGAGGGTGGAAGAGGATGTGAAACTTCATTTGTGTAAAATTTAGGGAGTGGTCCTGGTGT
GATGAATGTCGAAATCTGTTCCTTTTTACTGAGCCCTACGACTCTGGCTGAGTGCCACACCGCCGGCAGC
CGCAAAGCGGCTCAAACCATTGCCTTTTATGGTAATAATGAGAGAATGCAGAGGGACTTCCTTTGTCTGG
CATATCTGAGGCGCGCGCTGTCACTAGCGCCCACCAGCGGTCAGACTGTAGAATGCAGAGCAAAACAGGA
AGTTGACTCCAGATGGTCACATGCTTGCTGAAACGCCTCTCCCTGGCAGCAGTGCAATTCTAACAGTTTC
CCTTTCTTTTACAGTTCAGCCATCCTAGGCCTATTTAGGTGACACTATAGAAGAGTACAAGCTACTTGTT
CTTTTTGCAGGATCCGCCACCATGACTAGCTCGAGATAACTTCGTATAGTATACCTTATACGAAGTTATC
GAGCTCATAACTTCGTATAGGATACTTTATACGAAGTTATAACGTCGAGATAACTTCGTATAGCATACAT
TATACGAAGTTATACCGGCAGATCTCGCCACCATGGTGAGTGTGATTAAACCAGAGATGAAGATGAAGTA
CTTCATGGACGGCTCCGTCAATGGGCATGAGTTCACAGTTGAAGGTGAAGGCACAGGCAAACCTTACGAG
GGACATCAAGAGATGACACTACGCGTCACAATGGCCAAGGGCGGGCCAATGCCTTTCTCGTTTGACTTAG
TGTCACACACGTTCTGTTACGGCCACAGACCTTTTACTAAATATCCAGAAGAGATACCAGACTATTTCAA
ACAAGCATTTCCTGAAGGCCTGTCATGGGAAAGGTCGTTGCAGTTCGTGGGCTGGGAGGCCTCCTCCGAG
CGGATGTACCCCGAGGACGGCGCCCTGAAGGGCGAGATCAAGCAGAGGCTGAAGCTGAAGGACGGCGGCC
ACTACGACGCTGAGGTCAAGACCACCTACAAGGCCAAGAAGCCCGTGCAGCTGCCCGGCGCCTACAACGT
CAACATCAAGTTGGACATCACCTCCCACAACGAGGACTACACCATCGTGGAACAGTACGAACGCGCCGAG
GGCCGCCACTCCACCGGCGGCATGGACGAGCTGTACAAGTAAACACGTGCGGCCGCGACTCTAGATCATA
ATCAGCCATACCACATTTGTAGAGGTTTTACTTGCTTTAAAAAACCTCCCACACCTCCCCCTGAACCTGA
AACATAAAATGAATGCAATTGTTGTTGTTAACTTGTTTATTGCAGCTTATAATGGTTACAAATAAAGCAA
TAGCATCACAAATTTCACAAATAAAGCATTTTTTTCACTGCATTCTAGTTGTGGTTTGTCCAAACTCATC
AATGTATCTTAAGGCGTAAATTGTAAGCGTTAATGCTCCGAGGGCCGCCACCACCTGTTCCTGTAGGAAT
TGGCCGCGACTCTAGGATCTAGGATAACTTCGTATAGGATACTTTATACGAAGTTATTGATCAATTCACA
GCCACCATGCTGTGCTGCATCAGAAGAACTAAACCGGTTGAGAAGAATGAAGAGGCCGATCAGGAGCTGC
AGTCGACGGTACCGCGGGCCCGGGATCCACCGGTCGCCACCATGGGAGCGCCAGCTGGAGGTGCAGGTGC
AGCAATGGTGAGCGTGATCAAACCAGAGATGAAGATGCGCTACTACATGGATGGCAGCGTGAACGGCCAT
GAGTTCACAATCGAGGGCGAGGGCACGGGCCGCCCTTATGAGGGCCATCAGGAGATGACACTGCGCGTGA
CAATGGCAAAAGGCGGCCCTATGCCGTTCGCATTCGACCTGGTGAGCCATGTGTTCTGCTATGGCCATCG
CCCTTTCACAAAGTACCCTGAGGAGATCCCTGACTACTTCAAGCAGGCATTCCCTGAGGGCCTGAGCTGG
GAGCGCAGCCTCGAGTTCGAGGACGGCGGCAGCGCAAGCGTGAGCGCACATATCAGCCTGCGCGGCAACA
CATTCTACCATAAGAGCAAATTCACGGGCGTGAACTTCCCTGCAGACGGCCCGATCATGCAGAACCAGAG
CGTGGACTGGGAGCCTAGCACAGAGAAAATCACAGCAAGCGACGGCGTGCTGAAGGGCGATGTGACAATG
TACCTGAAACTGGAGGGCGGCGGCAACCATAAGTGCCAGTTCAAAACAACGTACAAGGCAGCGAAGAAGA
TCCTGAAGATGCCTGGCAGCCATTACATCAGCCATCGCCTGGTGCGCAAAACAGAGGGCAACATCACAGA
GCTCGTGGAGGACGCAGTGGCACATAAAGCAGCAGCATGATAAATGGTCCTGCTGGAGTTCGTGACCGCC
GCCGGGATCACTCTCGGCATGGACGAGCTGTACAAGTAAAGCGGCCGCGACTCTAGATCATAATCAGCCA
TACCACATTTGTAGAGGTTTTACTTGCTTTAAAAAACCTCCCACACCTCCCCCTGAACCTGAAACATAAA
ATGAATGCAATTGTTGTTGTTAACTTGTTTATTGCAGCTTATAATGGTTACAAATAAAGCAATAGCATCA
CAAATTTCACAAATAAAGCATTTTTTTCACTGCATTCTAGTTGTGGTTTGTCCAAACTCATCAATGTATC
TTAACGCGCGATTCGAGATAACTTCGTATAGCATACATTATACGAAGTTATACCGGAATTGTCGCGATCG
CCGAATTATCCCGGGTTTAAACGCATGCAGATCTAATACTCAAGTACAATTTTAATGGAGTACTTTTTTA
CTTTTACTCAAGTAAGATTCTAGCCAGATACTTTTACTTTTAATTGAGTAAAATTTTCCCTAAGTACTTG
TACTTTCACTTGAGTAAAATTTTTGAGTACTTTTTACACCTCTGTCAAGAACCATATGCCGGTACCCAAT
TCGCCCTATAGGCGTATTACGCGCGCTCACTGGCCGTCGTTTTACAACGTCGTGACTGGGAAAACCCTGG
CGTTACCCAACTTAATCGCCTTGCAGCACATCCCCCTTTCGCCAGCTGGCGTAATAGCGAAGAGGCCCGC
ACCGATCGCCCTTCCCAACAGTTGCGCAGCCTGAATGGCGAATGGG
[124 nt withheld, positions 7117-7240]
C
[91 nt withheld, positions 7242-7332]
A
[49 nt withheld, positions 7334-7382]
CCTTTGACGTTGGAGTCCACGTTCTTT
[37 nt withheld, positions 7410-7446]
ACCCTATCTCGGTCTATTCTTTTGATTTATAAGGGATTTTGCCGATTTCGGCCTATTGGTTAAAAAATGA
GCTGATTTAACAAAAATTTAACGCGAATTTTAACAAAATATTAACGCTTACAATTTAGGTGGCACTTTTC
GGGGAAATGTGCGCGGAACCCCTATTTGTTTATTTTTCTAAATACATTCAAATATGTATCCGCTCATGAG
ACAATAACCCTGATAAATGCTTCAATAATATTGAAAAAGGAAGAGTATGAGTATTCAACATTTCCGTGTC
GCCCTTATTCCCTTTTTTGCGGCATTTTGCCTTCCTGTTTTTGCTCACCCAGAAACGCTGGTGAAAGTAA
AAGATGCTGAAGATCAGTTGGGTGCACGAGTGGGTTACATCGAACTGGATCTCAACAGCGGTAAGATCCT
TGAGAGTTTTCGCCCCGAAGAACGTTTTCCAATGATGAGCACTTTTAAAGTTCTGCTATGTGGCGCGGTA
TTATCCCGTATTGACGCCGGGCAAGAGCAACTCGGTCGCCGCATACACTATTCTCAGAATGACTTGGTTG
AGTACTCACCAGTCACAGAAAAGCATCTTACGGATGGCATGACAGTAAGAGAATTATGCAGTGCTGCCAT
AACCATGAGTGATAACACTGCGGCCAACTTACTTCTGACAACGATCGGAGGACCGAAGGAGCTAACCGCT
TTTTTGCACAACATGGGGGATCATGTAACTCGCCTTGATCGTTGGGAACCGGAGCTGAATGAAGCCATAC
CAAACGACGAGCGTGACACCACGATGCCTGTAGCAATGGCAACAACGTTGCGCAAACTATTAACTGGCGA
ACTACTTACTCTAGCTTCCCGGCAACAATTAATAGACTGGATGGAGGCGGATAAAGTTGCAGGACCACTT
CTGCGCTCGGCCCTTCCGGCTGGCT
Features (pLannotate 1.2.2; 29 found; start..end, strand, type, name):
    353..941     +  rep_origin     ori: high-copy-number ColE1/pMB1/pBR322/pUC origin of replication
   1124..1216    +  CDS            lacI (fragment): lac repressor; lacI; The lac repressor binds to the lac operator to inhibit transcription in E. coli. This inhibition can be relieved by adding lactose or isopropyl-β-D-thiogalactopyranoside (IPTG).
   1229..1250    +  protein_bind   CAP binding site: CAP binding activates transcription in the presence of cAMP. E. coli catabolite activator protein
   1265..1295    +  promoter       lac promoter: promoter for the E. coli lac operon
   1303..1319    +  protein_bind   lac operator: The lac repressor binds to the lac operator to inhibit transcription in E. coli. This inhibition can be relieved by adding lactose or isopropyl-β-D-thiogalactopyranoside (IPTG). lac repressor encoded by lacI
   1364..1382    +  promoter       T3 promoter: promoter for bacteriophage T3 RNA polymerase
   1395..1416    +  misc_feature   MCS (fragment): pBluescript multiple cloning site
   2830..2854    +  promoter       chicken β-actin promoter (fragment): contains a 21-bp deletion relative to the standard chicken β-actin promoter
   4373..4391    +  promoter       SP6 promoter: promoter for bacteriophage SP6 RNA polymerase
   4446..4479    +  protein_bind   loxN: Cre-mediated recombination occurs in the 8-bp core sequence (GTATACCT). loxN sites are compatible with each other, but incompatible with loxP or lox2272 sites. Cre recombinase
   4487..4520    +  protein_bind   lox2272: Cre-mediated recombination occurs in the 8-bp core sequence (GGATACTT). lox2272 sites are compatible with each other, but incompatible with loxP or loxN sites (Lee and Saito, 1988). Cre recombinase
   4530..4563    +  protein_bind   loxP: Cre-mediated recombination occurs in the 8-bp core sequence (GCATACAT). Cre recombinase
   4583..4877    +  CDS            Kusabira-Orange (fragment): Kusabira-Orange fluorescent protein (Karasawa et al., 2004)
   4878..5152    +  CDS            Slow-FT (fragment): blue-to-red fluorescent timer derivative of mCherry (Subach et al., 2009) mammalian codon-optimized
   5174..5257    +  CDS            large T antigen (fragment): large T antigen from SV40 (simian virus 40)
   5280..5401    +  polyA_signal   SV40 poly(A) signal: SV40 polyadenylation signal
   5425..5455    +  CDS            dTomato (fragment): dimeric variant of DsRed fluorescent protein (Shaner et al., 2004) mammalian codon-optimized
   5484..5517    +  protein_bind   lox2272: Cre-mediated recombination occurs in the 8-bp core sequence (GGATACTT). lox2272 sites are compatible with each other, but incompatible with loxP or loxN sites (Lee and Saito, 1988). Cre recombinase
   5537..5602    +  CDS            gap43 (fragment): NEUM_CARAU - Experimental evidence at transcript level: Swiss-Prot protein existence level 2. This protein is associated with nerve growth. It is a major component of the motile 'growth cones' that form the tips of elongating axons. Plays a role in axonal and dendritic filopodia induction (By similarity). From Carassius auratus (Goldfish).
   5597..5628    +  misc_feature   MCS (fragment): multiple cloning site
   5675..6325    +  CDS            mKO: mKO is a basic (constitutively fluorescent) orange fluorescent protein published in 2004, derived from Verrillofungia concinna. It has low acid sensitivity.
   6344..6406    +  CDS            VC155 (fragment): C-terminal fragment of mVenus for use in bimolecular fluorescence complementation (BiFC) (Kodama and Hu, 2010)
   6426..6509    +  CDS            large T antigen (fragment): large T antigen from SV40 (simian virus 40)
   6532..6653    +  polyA_signal   SV40 poly(A) signal: SV40 polyadenylation signal
   6668..6701    +  protein_bind   loxP: Cre-mediated recombination occurs in the 8-bp core sequence (GCATACAT). Cre recombinase
   6957..7112    +  CDS            lacZα (fragment): LacZα fragment of β-galactosidase; lacZ fragment
   7117..7545    +  rep_origin     f1 ori (sequence partly withheld): f1 bacteriophage origin of replication; arrow indicates direction of (+) strand synthesis
   7598..7702    +  promoter       AmpR promoter: bla
   7703..182     +  CDS            AmpR (across the origin): β-lactamase; bla; confers resistance to ampicillin, carbenicillin, and related antibiotics
