[The description below was written by a language model from this plasmid's Addgene catalogue record and pLannotate feature annotations shown in this document.]
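Description:
pMTB-Multibow-mO is a zebrafish transgenesis plasmid built on the pMTB backbone. According to the depositor notes, this backbone carries Tol2 transposon sites for genomic insertion, although the automated feature table does not annotate them. The bacterial portion looks pBluescript-like, with a ColE1/pUC-type origin, an f1 origin, lac regulatory and lacZα remnants, a T3 promoter and an ampicillin resistance gene. The catalogue lists the plasmid as low copy even though the annotated origin is a high-copy type. The depositor warns that the repeated lox sites make the construct prone to recombination in E. coli and give low yields and difficult sequencing reads.

The payload is a synthetic mKO (monomeric Kusabira-Orange) coding sequence with an N-terminal membrane tag, annotated as a short GAP43-derived fragment. It is driven by the Bactin2 (beta-actin 2) promoter, which the feature table picks up only as a small actin-promoter match. Downstream of an SP6 promoter lie tandem loxN, lox2272 and loxP sites. These are followed by a segment with partial fluorescent-protein homologies and an SV40 poly(A) signal, which presumably blocks expression of the downstream reporter. A second lox2272 site precedes the membrane-mKO cassette, which has its own SV40 poly(A), and a second loxP follows it. No second loxN is annotated.

This layout fits the stated design, in which the reporter is initially silent. Cre recombination between the lox2272 pair would remove the upstream segment and switch mKO permanently ON, while recombination between the loxP pair would delete the reporter and leave it permanently OFF. Used together with the other members of the Multibow set, the construct contributes one binary colour channel to combinatorial spectral barcodes for cell and lineage tracing.
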