Addgene plasmid #60989: pMTB-Multibow-mO
Purpose: Part of Multibow set of constructs--each FP gene is initially not expressed and then adopts a permanent ON or OFF status upon Cre-mediated recombination. Encodes membrane bound mKO
Depositing lab: Sean Megason. Depositing organization: Harvard Medical School. Publication: Multibow: digital spectral barcodes for cell tracing. Xiong F, Obholzer ND, Noche RR, Megason SG. PLoS One. 2015 May 26;10(5):e0127822. doi: 10.1371/journal.pone.0127822. eCollection 2015. PONE-D-14-56414 PubMed 26010570.
Backbone
  Vector backbone: pMTB
  Vector type: Zebrafish
Growth in bacteria
  Bacterial resistance: Ampicillin, 100 μg/mL
  Growth temperature: 37°C
  Growth strain: Stbl3
  Copy number: Low Copy
Gene/Insert
  Gene/Insert name: mKO
  Species: Synthetic
  Promoter: Bactin2
  Tag / fusion protein: membrane tag (N terminal on insert)
  Cloning method: Gibson Cloning
  Sequencing primers: 5′ SP6; 3′ CAGCAGGACCATTTATCATGCTGCTGC
Terms and licenses: Academic/Nonprofit Terms; Industry Terms: Not Available to Industry
Depositor comments: Multibow constructs contain repetitive loxP sites that make these constructs prone to recombination. The constructs display a few issues with bacterial stability and sequencing that need to be considered when amplifying, storing and using them. First, in our hands Multibow constructs have displayed instability in E.coli cultures and had low yield in Maxi/Midi-preps. Mini-prep is recommended to harvest Multibow constructs. For transformation, we have had success with 5-alpha F'Iq cells (NEB). Second, the sequencing of Multibow constructs may run into problems of low quality/inaccurate reads. A problematic trace file does not necessarily mean the construct is wrong or the sample has mixed sequences. Third, before using the constructs harvested from mini-prep for injections, we recommend a further purification step using DNA purification kits such as MinElute PCR purification kit (Qiagen). All Multibow constructs share a backbone of pMTB vector (AMP resistance) containing the tol2 sites for transgenic insertion and the loxP recombination sites. To validate the variable region, we recommend sequencing with this specific primer: 5'-CAGCAGGACCATTTATCATGCTGCTGC-3', which recognizes the end of the variable region. The Sp6 primer may not provide enough reading length to reach the variable region.
How to cite: pMTB-Multibow-mO was a gift from Sean Megason (Addgene plasmid # 60989 ; http://n2t.net/addgene:60989 ; RRID:Addgene_60989)
