>Addgene plasmid #60989 | pMTB-Multibow-mO | addgene partial sequence | sequence record 100856 | Multibow-fwd 5'-gccaccacctgttcctgtag-3'
CTTCGTATGGATACTTTATACGAAGTTATTGATCAATTCACAGCCACCATGCTGTGCTGCATCAGAAGAA
CTAAACCGGTTGAGAAGAATGAAGAGGCCGATCAGGAGCTGCAGTCGACGGTACCGCGGGCCCGGGATCC
ACCGGTCGCCACCATGGGAGCGCCAGCTGGAGGTGCAGGTGCAGCAATGGTGAGCGTGATCAAACCAGAG
ATGAAGATGCGCTACTACATGGATGGCAGCGTGAACGGCCATGAGTTCACAATCGAGGGCGAGGGCACGG
GCCGCCCTTATGAGGGCCATCAGGAGATGACACTGCGCGTGACAATGGCAAAAGGCGGCCCTATGCCGTT
CGCATTCGACCTGGTGAGCCATGTGTTCTGCTATGGACATCGCCCTTTCACAAAGTACCCTGAGGAGATC
CCTGACTACTTCAAGCAGGCATTCCCTGAGGGCCTGAGCTGGGAGCGCAGCCTCGAGTTCGAGGACGGCG
GCAGCGCAAGCGTGAGCGCACATATCAGCCTGCGCGGCAACACATTCTACCATAAGAGCAAATTCACGGG
CGTGAACTTCCCTGCAGA
