>Addgene plasmid #60989 | pMTB-Multibow-mO | addgene partial sequence | sequence record 102721 | pMTBF2 5'-tttagggagtggtcctggtg-3'
TGTTCCTTTTTACTGAGCCCTACGACTCTGGCTGAGTGCCACACCGCCGGCAGCCGCAAAGCGGCTCAAA
CCATTGCCTTTTATGGTAATAATGAGAGAATGCAGAGGGACTTCCTTTGTCTGGCATATCTGAGGCGCGC
GCTGTCACTAGCGCCCACCAGCGGTCAGACTGTAGAATGCAGAGCAAAACAGGAAGTTGACTCCAGATGG
TCACATGCTTGCTGAAACNCCTCTCCCTGGCAGCAGTGCAATTCTAACAGTTTCCCTTTCTTTTACAGTT
CGCCATCCTAGGCCTATTTAGGTGACACTATAGAAGAGTACAAGCTACTTGTTCTTTTTGCAGGATCCGC
CACCATGACTAGCTCGAGATAACTTCGTATAGTATACCTTATACGAAGTTATCGAGCTCATAACTTCGTA
TAGGATACTTTATACGAAGTTATAACTCGAGATAACTTCGTATAGCATACATTATACGAAGTTATACCGG
CAGATCTCGCCACCATGGTGAGTGTGATTAAACCAGAGATGAAGATGAAGTACTTCATGGACGGCTCCGT
CAATG
